Addgene plasmid #144802: TFORF3326
Purpose: Lentiviral vector for overexpressing transcription factor ORFs with unique 24-bp barcodes. Barcodes facilitate identification of transcription factors in pooled screens.
Depositing lab: Feng Zhang. Depositing organization: Broad Institute. Publication: A transcription factor atlas of directed differentiation. Joung J, Ma S, Tay T, Geiger-Schuller KR, Kirchgatterer PC, Verdine VK, Guo B, Arias-Garcia MA, Allen WE, Singh A, Kuksenko O, Abudayyeh OO, Gootenberg JS, Fu Z, Macrae RK, Buenrostro JD, Regev A, Zhang F. Cell. 2023 Jan 5;186(1):209-229.e26. doi: 10.1016/j.cell.2022.11.026. PubMed 36608654.
Backbone
  Vector backbone: pLX_TRC317
  Backbone manufacturer: Broad Institute Genetic Perturbation Platform
  Backbone size w/o insert (bp): 8264
  Vector type: Mammalian Expression, Lentiviral
  Selectable markers: Puromycin
Growth in bacteria
  Bacterial resistance: Ampicillin, 100 μg/mL
  Growth temperature: 37°C
  Growth strain: NEB Stable
  Copy number: High Copy
Gene/Insert
  Gene/Insert name: ZNF512
  Species: H. sapiens (human)
  Insert size (bp): 1676
  Entrez Gene: ZNF512
  Promoter: EF1a
  Tag / fusion protein: V5 (C terminal on insert)
  Cloning method: Gateway Cloning
  Sequencing primers: 5′ GGGTGGAGACTGAAGTTAGGCCAG; 3′ CACATAGCGTAAAAGGAGCAACATAG
Resource information
  A portion of this plasmid was derived from a plasmid made by: Broad Institute Genetic Perturbation Platform
Terms and licenses: Academic/Nonprofit Terms; Industry Terms: Not Available to Industry
Depositor comments: NM_001271287.1 Please test multiple small colonies in case of plasmid recombination. To make this collection available in a timely manner, a portion of this collection was not fully sequenced by Addgene. If an Addgene verified full plasmid sequence is not available, please contact us prior to placing an order to request the full sequence.
How to cite: TFORF3326 was a gift from Feng Zhang (Addgene plasmid # 144802 ; http://n2t.net/addgene:144802 ; RRID:Addgene_144802)
