[The description below was written by a language model from this plasmid's Addgene catalogue record and pLannotate feature annotations shown in this document.]
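Description:
TFORF3326 is a lentiviral mammalian expression plasmid built on the pLX_TRC317 backbone from the Broad Institute Genetic Perturbation Platform, carrying the human zinc-finger gene ZNF512 as one member of a barcoded transcription factor ORF collection. In bacteria it is maintained through a high-copy ColE1/pUC-type origin and selected with ampicillin via the β-lactamase gene; an f1 origin and remnants of a lac/T7/T3 cloning region are also annotated in the backbone. The depositor notes that the plasmid can recombine, a common issue with LTR-containing vectors.

The viral portion has a third-generation, self-inactivating layout: an RSV promoter drives a truncated HIV-1 5' LTR, followed by the Ψ packaging signal with a partial gag fragment, the Rev response element, a cPPT/CTS, and a ΔU3 3' LTR with a downstream SV40 polyadenylation signal. Between the LTRs there are two expression units. An SV40 early promoter drives puromycin N-acetyltransferase for selection of transduced cells. The EF-1α promoter drives the ZNF512 ORF, which was inserted by Gateway cloning and is flanked by attB1 and attB2 sites, with a V5 epitope tag following the ORF at its C terminus. A WPRE downstream enhances transcript stability and expression. The feature table does not annotate the unique 24-bp barcode described in the catalogue entry. A short sequence matching a U6 promoter fragment lies between the V5 tag and the WPRE, but its role is not stated.

The construct is intended for overexpressing ZNF512 in mammalian cells. The barcode allows each transcription factor to be identified in pooled overexpression screens, such as those examining directed differentiation.
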