Features (pLannotate 1.2.2; 34 found; start..end, strand, type, name):
      5..231     +  promoter       RSV promoter: Rous sarcoma virus enhancer/promoter
    232..412     +  LTR            5' LTR (truncated): truncated 5' long terminal repeat (LTR) from HIV-1
    459..584     +  misc_feature   HIV-1 Ψ: packaging signal of human immunodeficiency virus type 1
    568..931     +  CDS            HIV-1 gag (fragment): gag protein from human immunodeficiency virus 1; gag
   1077..1310    +  misc_feature   RRE: The Rev response element (RRE) of HIV-1 allows for Rev-dependent mRNA export from the nucleus to the cytoplasm.
   1687..1713    +  CDS            Rev (fragment): human immunodeficiency virus 1 (HIV-1) Rev protein; rev; enhances nuclear export of unspliced and incompletely spliced viral mRNAs
   1720..1743    +  promoter       SV40 promoter (fragment): SV40 early promoter
   1744..1815    +  promoter       SV40 promoter (fragment): SV40 enhancer and early promoter
   1839..1974    +  rep_origin     SV40 ori: SV40 origin of replication
   2020..2616    +  CDS            PuroR (fragment): puromycin N-acetyltransferase; pac from Streptomyces; confers resistance to puromycin
   2665..2782    +  misc_feature   cPPT/CTS: central polypurine tract and central termination sequence of HIV-1
   2847..2913    +  CDS            small t antigen (fragment): SV40 (simian virus 40) small t antigen
   2920..4098    +  promoter       EF-1α promoter: strong constitutive promoter for human elongation factor EF-1α
   4119..4136    +  protein_bind   attB1 (fragment): mutant version of attB; core recombination site for the Gateway® BP reaction BP Clonase™
   4142..5611    +  CDS            ZNF512 (fragment): ZN512_HUMAN - Also known as KIAA1805. Experimental evidence at protein level: Swiss-Prot protein existence level 1. May be involved in transcriptional regulation. From Homo sapiens (Human).
   5613..5637    -  protein_bind   attB2: mutant version of attB; recombination site for the Gateway® BP reaction BP Clonase™
   5645..5686    +  CDS            V5 tag: epitope tag from simian virus 5
   5702..5755    +  promoter       U6 promoter (fragment): RNA polymerase III promoter for human U6 snRNA
   5797..6385    +  misc_feature   WPRE: woodchuck hepatitis virus posttranscriptional regulatory element
   6436..6455    +  misc_feature   cPPT/CTS (fragment): central polypurine tract and central termination sequence of HIV-1
   6457..6690    +  LTR            3' LTR (ΔU3): self-inactivating 3' long terminal repeat (LTR) from HIV-1
   6768..6889    +  polyA_signal   SV40 poly(A) signal: SV40 polyadenylation signal
   6929..7064    +  rep_origin     SV40 ori: SV40 origin of replication
   7085..7103    -  promoter       T7 promoter: promoter for bacteriophage T7 RNA polymerase
   7111..7266    +  CDS            lacZα (fragment): LacZα fragment of β-galactosidase; lacZ fragment
   7271..7699    +  rep_origin     f1 ori (sequence partly withheld): f1 bacteriophage origin of replication; arrow indicates direction of (+) strand synthesis
   7752..7856    +  promoter       AmpR promoter: bla
   7857..8717    +  CDS            AmpR: β-lactamase; bla; confers resistance to ampicillin, carbenicillin, and related antibiotics
   8888..9476    +  rep_origin     ori: high-copy-number ColE1/pMB1/pBR322/pUC origin of replication
   9659..9751    +  CDS            lacI (fragment): lac repressor; lacI; The lac repressor binds to the lac operator to inhibit transcription in E. coli. This inhibition can be relieved by adding lactose or isopropyl-β-D-thiogalactopyranoside (IPTG).
   9764..9785    +  protein_bind   CAP binding site: CAP binding activates transcription in the presence of cAMP. E. coli catabolite activator protein
   9800..9830    +  promoter       lac promoter: promoter for the E. coli lac operon
   9838..9854    +  protein_bind   lac operator: The lac repressor binds to the lac operator to inhibit transcription in E. coli. This inhibition can be relieved by adding lactose or isopropyl-β-D-thiogalactopyranoside (IPTG). lac repressor encoded by lacI
   9899..9917    +  promoter       T3 promoter: promoter for bacteriophage T3 RNA polymerase
>Addgene plasmid #144802 | TFORF3326 | addgene full sequence | sequence record 404402 | Addgene NGS Result
TTAATGTAGTCTTATGCAATACTCTTGTAGTCTTGCAACATGGTAACGATGAGTTAGCAACATGCCTTAC
AAGGAGAGAAAAAGCACCGTGCATGCCGATTGGTGGAAGTAAGGTGGTACGATCGTGCCTTATTAGGAAG
GCAACAGACGGGTCTGACATGGATTGGACGAACCACTGAATTGCCGCATTGCAGAGATATTGTATTTAAG
TGCCTAGCTCGATACATAAACGGGTCTCTCTGGTTAGACCAGATCTGAGCCTGGGAGCTCTCTGGCTAAC
TAGGGAACCCACTGCTTAAGCCTCAATAAAGCTTGCCTTGAGTGCTTCAAGTAGTGTGTGCCCGTCTGTT
GTGTGACTCTGGTAACTAGAGATCCCTCAGACCCTTTTAGTCAGTGTGGAAAATCTCTAGCAGTGGCGCC
CGAACAGGGACTTGAAAGCGAAAGGGAAACCAGAGGAGCTCTCTCGACGCAGGACTCGGCTTGCTGAAGC
GCGCACGGCAAGAGGCGAGGGGCGGCGACTGGTGAGTACGCCAAAAATTTTGACTAGCGGAGGCTAGAAG
GAGAGAGATGGGTGCGAGAGCGTCAGTATTAAGCGGGGGAGAATTAGATCGCGATGGGAAAAAATTCGGT
TAAGGCCAGGGGGAAAGAAAAAATATAAATTAAAACATATAGTATGGGCAAGCAGGGAGCTAGAACGATT
CGCAGTTAATCCTGGCCTGTTAGAAACATCAGAAGGCTGTAGACAAATACTGGGACAGCTACAACCATCC
CTTCAGACAGGATCAGAAGAACTTAGATCATTATATAATACAGTAGCAACCCTCTATTGTGTGCATCAAA
GGATAGAGATAAAAGACACCAAGGAAGCTTTAGACAAGATAGAGGAAGAGCAAAACAAAAGTAAGACCAC
CGCACAGCAAGCGGCCGCTGATCTTCAGACCTGGAGGAGGAGATATGAGGGACAATTGGAGAAGTGAATT
ATATAAATATAAAGTAGTAAAAATTGAACCATTAGGAGTAGCACCCACCAAGGCAAAGAGAAGAGTGGTG
CAGAGAGAAAAAAGAGCAGTGGGAATAGGAGCTTTGTTCCTTGGGTTCTTGGGAGCAGCAGGAAGCACTA
TGGGCGCAGCGTCAATGACGCTGACGGTACAGGCCAGACAATTATTGTCTGGTATAGTGCAGCAGCAGAA
CAATTTGCTGAGGGCTATTGAGGCGCAACAGCATCTGTTGCAACTCACAGTCTGGGGCATCAAGCAGCTC
CAGGCAAGAATCCTGGCTGTGGAAAGATACCTAAAGGATCAACAGCTCCTGGGGATTTGGGGTTGCTCTG
GAAAACTCATTTGCACCACTGCTGTGCCTTGGAATGCTAGTTGGAGTAATAAATCTCTGGAACAGATTTG
GAATCACACGACCTGGATGGAGTGGGACAGAGAAATTAACAATTACACAAGCTTAATACACTCCTTAATT
GAAGAATCGCAAAACCAGCAAGAAAAGAATGAACAAGAATTATTGGAATTAGATAAATGGGCAAGTTTGT
GGAATTGGTTTAACATAACAAATTGGCTGTGGTATATAAAATTATTCATAATGATAGTAGGAGGCTTGGT
AGGTTTAAGAATAGTTTTTGCTGTACTTTCTATAGTGAATAGAGTTAGGCAGGGATATTCACCATTATCG
TTTCAGACCCACCTCCCAACCCCGAGGGGACCCATGCATTGCATCTCAATTAGTCAGCAACCAGGTGTGG
AAAGTCCCCAGGCTCCCCAGCAGGCAGAAGTATGCAAAGCATGCGTCTCAATTAGTCAGCAACCATAGTC
CCGCCCCTAACTCCGCCCATCCCGCCCCTAACTCCGCCCAGTTCCGCCCATTCTCCGCCCCATGGCTGAC
TAATTTTTTTTATTTATGCAGAGGCCGAGGCCGCCTCGGCCTCTGAGCTATTCCAGAAGTAGTGAGGAGG
CTTTTTTGGAGGCCTAGGCTTTTGCAAAAAGCTTTCTAGAGGTACCACCGGAGCTTACCATGACCGAGTA
CAAGCCCACGGTGCGCCTCGCCACCCGCGACGACGTCCCCAGGGCCGTACGCACCCTCGCCGCCGCGTTC
GCCGACTACCCCGCCACGCGCCACACCGTCGATCCGGACCGCCACATCGAGCGGGTCACCGAGCTGCAAG
AACTCTTCCTCACGCGCGTCGGGCTCGACATCGGCAAGGTGTGGGTCGCGGACGACGGCGCCGCCGTGGC
GGTCTGGACCACGCCGGAGAGCGTCGAAGCGGGGGCGGTGTTCGCCGAGATCGGCCCGCGCATGGCCGAG
TTGAGCGGTTCCCGGCTGGCCGCGCAGCAACAGATGGAAGGCCTCCTGGCGCCGCACCGGCCCAAGGAGC
CCGCGTGGTTCCTGGCCACCGTCGGCGTCTCGCCCGACCACCAGGGCAAGGGTCTGGGCAGCGCCGTCGT
GCTCCCCGGAGTGGAGGCGGCCGAGCGCGCCGGGGTGCCCGCCTTCCTGGAGACCTCCGCGCCCCGCAAC
CTCCCCTTCTACGAGCGGCTCGGCTTCACCGTCACCGCCGACGTCGAGGTGCCCGAAGGACCGCGCACCT
GGTGCATGACCCGCAAGCCCGGTGCCAGTTAACGAATTCTAGATCTTGAGACAAATGGCAGTATTCATCC
ACAATTTTAAAAGAAAAGGGGGGATTGGGGGGTACAGTGCAGGGGAAAGAATAGTAGACATAATAGCAAC
AGACATACAAACTAAAGAATTACAAAAACAAATTACAAAAATTCAAAATTTTCGGGTTTATTACAGGGAC
AGCAGAGATCCACTTTGGCGCCGGCTCGAGGCCTGCAGGTGCAAAGATGGATAAAGTTTTAAACAGAGAG
GAATCTTTGCAGCTAATGGACCTTCTAGGTCTTGAAAGGAGTGGGAATTGGCTCCGGTGCCCGTCAGTGG
GCAGAGCGCACATCGCCCACAGTCCCCGAGAAGTTGGGGGGAGGGGTCGGCAATTGAACCGGTGCCTAGA
GAAGGTGGCGCGGGGTAAACTGGGAAAGTGATGTCGTGTACTGGCTCCGCCTTTTTCCCGAGGGTGGGGG
AGAACCGTATATAAGTGCAGTAGTCGCCGTGAACGTTCTTTTTCGCAACGGGTTTGCCGCCAGAACACAG
GTAAGTGCCGTGTGTGGTTCCCGCGGGCCTGGCCTCTTTACGGGTTATGGCCCTTGCGTGCCTTGAATTA
CTTCCACCTGGCTGCAGTACGTGATTCTTGATCCCGAGCTTCGGGTTGGAAGTGGGTGGGAGAGTTCGAG
GCCTTGCGCTTAAGGAGCCCCTTCGCCTCGTGCTTGAGTTGAGGCCTGGCCTGGGCGCTGGGGCCGCCGC
GTGCGAATCTGGTGGCACCTTCGCGCCTGTCTCGCTGCTTTCGATAAGTCTCTAGCCATTTAAAATTTTT
GATGACCTGCTGCGACGCTTTTTTTCTGGCAAGATAGTCTTGTAAATGCGGGCCAAGATCTGCACACTGG
TATTTCGGTTTTTGGGGCCGCGGGCGGCGACGGGGCCCGTGCGTCCCAGCGCACATGTTCGGCGAGGCGG
GGCCTGCGAGCGCGGCCACCGAGAATCGGACGGGGGTAGTCTCAAGCTGGCCGGCCTGCTCTGGTGCCTG
GCCTCGCGCCGCCGTGTATCGCCCCGCCCTGGGCGGCAAGGCTGGCCCGGTCGGCACCAGTTGCGTGAGC
GGAAAGATGGCCGCTTCCCGGCCCTGCTGCAGGGAGCTCAAAATGGAGGACGCGGCGCTCGGGAGAGCGG
GCGGGTGAGTCACCCACACAAAGGAAAAGGGCCTTTCCGTCCTCAGCCGTCGCTTCATGTGACTCCACGG
AGTACCGGGCGCCGTCCAGGCACCTCGATTAGTTCTCGAGCTTTTGGAGTACGTCGTCTTTAGGTTGGGG
GGAGGGGTTTTATGCGATGGAGTTTCCCCACACTGAGTGGGTGGAGACTGAAGTTAGGCCAGCTTGGCAC
TTGATGTAATTCTCCTTGGAATTTGCCCTTTTTGAGTTTGGATCTTGGTTCATTCTCAAGCCTCAGACAG
TGGTTCAAAGTTTTTTTCTTCCATTTCAGGTGTCGTGAGGCTAGCATCGATTGATCAACAAGTTTGTACA
AAAAAGTTGGCATGAAGATGAGAAGAATCAAGCCAGCTGCTACTTCTCATGTCGAAGGGTCAGGTGGAGT
ATCAGCCAAGGGGAAAAGGAAACCCAGGCAGGAAGAAGATGAAGACTATCGAGAATTTCCTCAGAAGAAG
CATAAGCTTTATGGGAGGAAGCAACGGCCTAAAACTCAGCCCAATCCCAAATCCCAGGCCCGTCGTATTC
GGAAGGAACCACCAGTTTATGCAGCAGGCAGTTTGGAGGAGCAATGGTACTTAGAAATCGTTGATAAAGG
CAGTGTCTCCTGCCCTACCTGCCAGGCAGTGGGGAGGAAGACCATAGAGGGTTTAAAGAAACACATGGAA
AACTGCAAGCAGGAAATGTTTACTTGTCATCATTGTGGGAAACAACTTCGTTCACTGGCAGGGATGAAGT
ATCATGTCATGGCAAATCATAATAGTTTGCCCATTTTGAAAGCCGGAGATGAAATAGATGAGCCAAGTGA
GAGGGAAAGGCTCCGAACAGTTCTAAAGAGACTGGGAAAGCTCAGGTGCATGCGTGAGAGTTGCTCCAGT
AGCTTCACCAGCATCATGGGATATCTCTACCATGTCAGAAAATGTGGCAAAGGGGCTGCAGAGCTGGAAA
AGATGACCCTGAAATGTCACCACTGTGGAAAACCATATAGGTCGAAGGCTGGACTTGCATATCACCTGAG
GTCAGAGCATGGGCCTATATCCTTCTTTCCAGAGTCAGGACAGCCAGAGTGCTTAAAGGAGATGAACCTA
GAGTCAAAGAGTGGGGGCCGAGTTCAGAGACGTTCTGCCAAGATAGCTGTATACCACCTACAGGAGCTGG
CCTCTGCTGAACTGGCCAAGGAATGGCCCAAGAGGAAGGTGCTTCAGGACCTGGTACCTGATGATCGAAA
GTTAAAATATACTCGTCCAGGGCTCCCTACCTTCAGCCAGGAAGTACTACATAAATGGAAGACAGATATC
AAGAAATATCATCGTATTCAGTGTCCTAACCAGGGCTGTGAGGCTGTCTACAGCAGTGTATCTGGCCTTA
AAGCTCACCTGGGCTCTTGTACATTGGGAAACTTTGTGGCTGGAAAATACAAATGTCTTCTATGTCAGAA
AGAATTTGTGTCAGAGAGTGGTGTCAAGTATCACATCAACTCCGTCCATGCTGAGGACTGGTTCGTTGTA
AACCCAACAACAACCAAAAGCTTTGAAAAGCTGATGAAGATAAAGCAGCGGCAGCAAGAAGAAGAAAAGC
GGAGGCAGCAGCACAGGAGCAGAAGGTCTCTAAGAAGGCGGCAGCAGCCTGGCATTGAGCTTCCCGAGAC
AGAGCTGAGTCTTAGAGTAGGGAAGGATCAGAGGAGGAATAATGAGGAACTGGTAGTGTCAGCCTCCTGT
AAGGAACCAGAGCAGGAGCCAGTGCCAGCACAGTTCCAGAAAGTAAAGCCCCCAAAGACTAATCATAAAC
GAGGAAGGAAATACCCAACTTTCTTGTACAAAGTGGTTGATATCGGTAAGCCTATCCCTAACCCTCTCCT
CGGTCTCGATTCTACGTAGTAATGAACTAGTCCGTAACTTGAAAGTATTTCGATTTCTTGGCTTTATATA
TCTTGTGGAAAGGACGAATGTCTGTTTATCCGTCTGGCGGCACGCGTTAAGTCGACAATCAACCTCTGGA
TTACAAAATTTGTGAAAGATTGACTGGTATTCTTAACTATGTTGCTCCTTTTACGCTATGTGGATACGCT
GCTTTAATGCCTTTGTATCATGCTATTGCTTCCCGTATGGCTTTCATTTTCTCCTCCTTGTATAAATCCT
GGTTGCTGTCTCTTTATGAGGAGTTGTGGCCCGTTGTCAGGCAACGTGGCGTGGTGTGCACTGTGTTTGC
TGACGCAACCCCCACTGGTTGGGGCATTGCCACCACCTGTCAGCTCCTTTCCGGGACTTTCGCTTTCCCC
CTCCCTATTGCCACGGCGGAACTCATCGCCGCCTGCCTTGCCCGCTGCTGGACAGGGGCTCGGCTGTTGG
GCACTGACAATTCCGTGGTGTTGTCGGGGAAATCATCGTCCTTTCCTTGGCTGCTCGCCTGTGTTGCCAC
CTGGATTCTGCGCGGGACGTCCTTCTGCTACGTCCCTTCGGCCCTCAATCCAGCGGACCTTCCTTCCCGC
GGCCTGCTGCCGGCTCTGCGGCCTCTTCCGCGTCTTCGCCTTCGCCCTCAGACGAGTCGGATCTCCCTTT
GGGCCGCCTCCCCGCGTCGACTTTAAGACCAATGACTTACAAGGCAGCTGTAGATCTTAGCCACTTTTTA
AAAGAAAAGGGGGGACTGGAAGGGCTAATTCACTCCCAACGAAGACAAGATCTGCTTTTTGCTTGTACTG
GGTCTCTCTGGTTAGACCAGATCTGAGCCTGGGAGCTCTCTGGCTAACTAGGGAACCCACTGCTTAAGCC
TCAATAAAGCTTGCCTTGAGTGCTTCAAGTAGTGTGTGCCCGTCTGTTGTGTGACTCTGGTAACTAGAGA
TCCCTCAGACCCTTTTAGTCAGTGTGGAAAATCTCTAGCAGTACGTATAGTAGTTCATGTCATCTTATTA
TTCAGTATTTATAACTTGCAAAGAAATGAATATCAGAGAGTGAGAGGAACTTGTTTATTGCAGCTTATAA
TGGTTACAAATAAAGCAATAGCATCACAAATTTCACAAATAAAGCATTTTTTTCACTGCATTCTAGTTGT
GGTTTGTCCAAACTCATCAATGTATCTTATCATGTCTGGCTCTAGCTATCCCGCCCCTAACTCCGCCCAT
CCCGCCCCTAACTCCGCCCAGTTCCGCCCATTCTCCGCCCCATGGCTGACTAATTTTTTTTATTTATGCA
GAGGCCGAGGCCGCCTCGGCCTCTGAGCTATTCCAGAAGTAGTGAGGAGGCTTTTTTGGAGGCCTAGGGA
CGTACCCAATTCGCCCTATAGTGAGTCGTATTACGCGCGCTCACTGGCCGTCGTTTTACAACGTCGTGAC
TGGGAAAACCCTGGCGTTACCCAACTTAATCGCCTTGCAGCACATCCCCCTTTCGCCAGCTGGCGTAATA
GCGAAGAGGCCCGCACCGATCGCCCTTCCCAACAGTTGCGCAGCCTGAATGGCGAATGGG
[124 nt withheld, positions 7271-7394]
C
[91 nt withheld, positions 7396-7486]
A
[49 nt withheld, positions 7488-7536]
CCTTTGACGTTGGAGTCCACGTTCTTT
[37 nt withheld, positions 7564-7600]
ACCCTATCTCGGTCTATTCTTTTGATTTATAAGGGATTTTGCCGATTTCGGCCTATTGGTTAAAAAATGA
GCTGATTTAACAAAAATTTAACGCGAATTTTAACAAAATATTAACGCTTACAATTTAGGTGGCACTTTTC
GGGGAAATGTGCGCGGAACCCCTATTTGTTTATTTTTCTAAATACATTCAAATATGTATCCGCTCATGAG
ACAATAACCCTGATAAATGCTTCAATAATATTGAAAAAGGAAGAGTATGAGTATTCAACATTTCCGTGTC
GCCCTTATTCCCTTTTTTGCGGCATTTTGCCTTCCTGTTTTTGCTCACCCAGAAACGCTGGTGAAAGTAA
AAGATGCTGAAGATCAGTTGGGTGCACGAGTGGGTTACATCGAACTGGATCTCAACAGCGGTAAGATCCT
TGAGAGTTTTCGCCCCGAAGAACGTTTTCCAATGATGAGCACTTTTAAAGTTCTGCTATGTGGCGCGGTA
TTATCCCGTATTGACGCCGGGCAAGAGCAACTCGGTCGCCGCATACACTATTCTCAGAATGACTTGGTTG
AGTACTCACCAGTCACAGAAAAGCATCTTACGGATGGCATGACAGTAAGAGAATTATGCAGTGCTGCCAT
AACCATGAGTGATAACACTGCGGCCAACTTACTTCTGACAACGATCGGAGGACCGAAGGAGCTAACCGCT
TTTTTGCACAACATGGGGGATCATGTAACTCGCCTTGATCGTTGGGAACCGGAGCTGAATGAAGCCATAC
CAAACGACGAGCGTGACACCACGATGCCTGTAGCAATGGCAACAACGTTGCGCAAACTATTAACTGGCGA
ACTACTTACTCTAGCTTCCCGGCAACAATTAATAGACTGGATGGAGGCGGATAAAGTTGCAGGACCACTT
CTGCGCTCGGCCCTTCCGGCTGGCTGGTTTATTGCTGATAAATCTGGAGCCGGTGAGCGTGGGTCTCGCG
GTATCATTGCAGCACTGGGGCCAGATGGTAAGCCCTCCCGTATCGTAGTTATCTACACGACGGGGAGTCA
GGCAACTATGGATGAACGAAATAGACAGATCGCTGAGATAGGTGCCTCACTGATTAAGCATTGGTAACTG
TCAGACCAAGTTTACTCATATATACTTTAGATTGATTTAAAACTTCATTTTTAATTTAAAAGGATCTAGG
TGAAGATCCTTTTTGATAATCTCATGACCAAAATCCCTTAACGTGAGTTTTCGTTCCACTGAGCGTCAGA
CCCCGTAGAAAAGATCAAAGGATCTTCTTGAGATCCTTTTTTTCTGCGCGTAATCTGCTGCTTGCAAACA
AAAAAACCACCGCTACCAGCGGTGGTTTGTTTGCCGGATCAAGAGCTACCAACTCTTTTTCCGAAGGTAA
CTGGCTTCAGCAGAGCGCAGATACCAAATACTGTTCTTCTAGTGTAGCCGTAGTTAGGCCACCACTTCAA
GAACTCTGTAGCACCGCCTACATACCTCGCTCTGCTAATCCTGTTACCAGTGGCTGCTGCCAGTGGCGAT
AAGTCGTGTCTTACCGGGTTGGACTCAAGACGATAGTTACCGGATAAGGCGCAGCGGTCGGGCTGAACGG
GGGGTTCGTGCACACAGCCCAGCTTGGAGCGAACGACCTACACCGAACTGAGATACCTACAGCGTGAGCT
ATGAGAAAGCGCCACGCTTCCCGAAGGGAGAAAGGCGGACAGGTATCCGGTAAGCGGCAGGGTCGGAACA
GGAGAGCGCACGAGGGAGCTTCCAGGGGGAAACGCCTGGTATCTTTATAGTCCTGTCGGGTTTCGCCACC
TCTGACTTGAGCGTCGATTTTTGTGATGCTCGTCAGGGGGGCGGAGCCTATGGAAAAACGCCAGCAACGC
GGCCTTTTTACGGTTCCTGGCCTTTTGCTGGCCTTTTGCTCACATGTTCTTTCCTGCGTTATCCCCTGAT
TCTGTGGATAACCGTATTACCGCCTTTGAGTGAGCTGATACCGCTCGCCGCAGCCGAACGACCGAGCGCA
GCGAGTCAGTGAGCGAGGAAGCGGAAGAGCGCCCAATACGCAAACCGCCTCTCCCCGCGCGTTGGCCGAT
TCATTAATGCAGCTGGCACGACAGGTTTCCCGACTGGAAAGCGGGCAGTGAGCGCAACGCAATTAATGTG
AGTTAGCTCACTCATTAGGCACCCCAGGCTTTACACTTTATGCTTCCGGCTCGTATGTTGTGTGGAATTG
TGAGCGGATAACAATTTCACACAGGAAACAGCTATGACCATGATTACGCCAAGCGCGCAATTAACCCTCA
CTAAAGGGAACAAAAGCTGGAGCTGCAAGC
