>Addgene plasmid #144802 | TFORF3326 | depositor partial sequence | sequence record 286521 | Insert
ATCGATTGATCAACAAGTTTGTACAAAAAAGTTGGCATGAAGATGAGAAGAATCAAGCCAGCTGCTACTT
CTCATGTCGAAGGGTCAGGTGGAGTATCAGCCAAGGGGAAAAGGAAACCCAGGCAGGAAGAAGATGAAGA
CTATCGAGAATTTCCTCAGAAGAAGCATAAGCTTTATGGGAGGAAGCAACGGCCTAAAACTCAGCCCAAT
CCCAAATCCCAGGCCCGTCGTATTCGGAAGGAACCACCAGTTTATGCAGCAGGCAGTTTGGAGGAGCAAT
GGTACTTAGAAATCGTTGATAAAGGCAGTGTCTCCTGCCCTACCTGCCAGGCAGTGGGGAGGAAGACCAT
AGAGGGTTTAAAGAAACACATGGAAAACTGCAAGCAGGAAATGTTTACTTGTCATCATTGTGGGAAACAA
CTTCGTTCACTGGCAGGGATGAAGTATCATGTCATGGCAAATCATAATAGTTTGCCCATTTTGAAAGCCG
GAGATGAAATAGATGAGCCAAGTGAGAGGGAAAGGCTCCGAACAGTTCTAAAGAGACTGGGAAAGCTCAG
GTGCATGCGTGAGAGTTGCTCCAGTAGCTTCACCAGCATCATGGGATATCTCTACCATGTCAGAAAATGT
GGCAAAGGGGCTGCAGAGCTGGAAAAGATGACCCTGAAATGTCACCACTGTGGAAAACCATATAGGTCGA
AGGCTGGACTTGCATATCACCTGAGGTCAGAGCATGGGCCTATATCCTTCTTTCCAGAGTCAGGACAGCC
AGAGTGCTTAAAGGAGATGAACCTAGAGTCAAAGAGTGGGGGCCGAGTTCAGAGACGTTCTGCCAAGATA
GCTGTATACCACCTACAGGAGCTGGCCTCTGCTGAACTGGCCAAGGAATGGCCCAAGAGGAAGGTGCTTC
AGGACCTGGTACCTGATGATCGAAAGTTAAAATATACTCGTCCAGGGCTCCCTACCTTCAGCCAGGAAGT
ACTACATAAATGGAAGACAGATATCAAGAAATATCATCGTATTCAGTGTCCTAACCAGGGCTGTGAGGCT
GTCTACAGCAGTGTATCTGGCCTTAAAGCTCACCTGGGCTCTTGTACATTGGGAAACTTTGTGGCTGGAA
AATACAAATGTCTTCTATGTCAGAAAGAATTTGTGTCAGAGAGTGGTGTCAAGTATCACATCAACTCCGT
CCATGCTGAGGACTGGTTCGTTGTAAACCCAACAACAACCAAAAGCTTTGAAAAGCTGATGAAGATAAAG
CAGCGGCAGCAAGAAGAAGAAAAGCGGAGGCAGCAGCACAGGAGCAGAAGGTCTCTAAGAAGGCGGCAGC
AGCCTGGCATTGAGCTTCCCGAGACAGAGCTGAGTCTTAGAGTAGGGAAGGATCAGAGGAGGAATAATGA
GGAACTGGTAGTGTCAGCCTCCTGTAAGGAACCAGAGCAGGAGCCAGTGCCAGCACAGTTCCAGAAAGTA
AAGCCCCCAAAGACTAATCATAAACGAGGAAGGAAATACCCAACTTTCTTGTACAAAGTGGTTGATATCG
GTAAGCCTATCCCTAACCCTCTCCTCGGTCTCGATTCTACGTAGTAATGAACTAGTCCGTAACTTGAAAG
TATTTCGATTTCTTGGCTTTATATATCTTGTGGAAAGGACGAATGTCTGTTTATCCGTCTGGCGGC
