>Addgene plasmid #144802 | TFORF3326 | depositor partial sequence | sequence record 286522 | Barcode
ATGTCTGTTTATCCGTCTGGCGGC
